>Addgene plasmid #195077 | pMtnA FLAG-IntS12 puro | addgene full sequence | sequence record 384211 | Addgene NGS Result
GTGGGTTACATCGAACTGGATCTCAACAGCGGTAAGATCCTTGAGAGTTTTCGCCCCGAAGAACGTTTTC
CAATGATGAGCACTTTTAAAGTTCTGCTATGTGGCGCGGTATTATCCCGTATTGACGCCGGGCAAGAGCA
ACTCGGTCGCCGCATACACTATTCTCAGAATGACTTGGTTGAGTACTCACCAGTCACAGAAAAGCATCTT
ACGGATGGCATGACAGTAAGAGAATTATGCAGTGCTGCCATAACCATGAGTGATAACACTGCGGCCAACT
TACTTCTGACAACGATCGGAGGACCGAAGGAGCTAACCGCTTTTTTGCACAACATGGGGGATCATGTAAC
TCGCCTTGATCGTTGGGAACCGGAGCTGAATGAAGCCATACCAAACGACGAGCGTGACACCACGATGCCT
GTAGCAATGGCAACAACGTTGCGCAAACTATTAACTGGCGAACTACTTACTCTAGCTTCCCGGCAACAAT
TAATAGACTGGATGGAGGCGGATAAAGTTGCAGGACCACTTCTGCGCTCGGCCCTTCCGGCTGGCTGGTT
TATTGCTGATAAATCTGGAGCCGGTGAGCGTGGGTCTCGCGGTATCATTGCAGCACTGGGGCCAGATGGT
AAGCCCTCCCGTATCGTAGTTATCTACACGACGGGGAGTCAGGCAACTATGGATGAACGAAATAGACAGA
TCGCTGAGATAGGTGCCTCACTGATTAAGCATTGGTAACTGTCAGACCAAGTTTACTCATATATACTTTA
GATTGATTTAAAACTTCATTTTTAATTTAAAAGGATCTAGGTGAAGATCCTTTTTGATAATCTCATGACC
AAAATCCCTTAACGTGAGTTTTCGTTCCACTGAGCGTCAGACCCCGTAGAAAAGATCAAAGGATCTTCTT
GAGATCCTTTTTTTCTGCGCGTAATCTGCTGCTTGCAAACAAAAAAACCACCGCTACCAGCGGTGGTTTG
TTTGCCGGATCAAGAGCTACCAACTCTTTTTCCGAAGGTAACTGGCTTCAGCAGAGCGCAGATACCAAAT
ACTGTTCTTCTAGTGTAGCCGTAGTTAGGCCACCACTTCAAGAACTCTGTAGCACCGCCTACATACCTCG
CTCTGCTAATCCTGTTACCAGTGGCTGCTGCCAGTGGCGATAAGTCGTGTCTTACCGGGTTGGACTCAAG
ACGATAGTTACCGGATAAGGCGCAGCGGTCGGGCTGAACGGGGGGTTCGTGCACACAGCCCAGCTTGGAG
CGAACGACCTACACCGAACTGAGATACCTACAGCGTGAGCTATGAGAAAGCGCCACGCTTCCCGAAGGGA
GAAAGGCGGACAGGTATCCGGTAAGCGGCAGGGTCGGAACAGGAGAGCGCACGAGGGAGCTTCCAGGGGG
AAACGCCTGGTATCTTTATAGTCCTGTCGGGTTTCGCCACCTCTGACTTGAGCGTCGATTTTTGTGATGC
TCGTCAGGGGGGCGGAGCCTATGGAAAAACGCCAGCAACGCGGCCTTTTTACGGTTCCTGGCCTTTTGCT
GGCCTTTTGCTCACATGTTCTTTCCTGCGTTATCCCCTGATTCTGTGGATAACCGTATTACCGCCTTTGA
GTGAGCTGATACCGCTCGCCGCAGCCGAACGACCGAGCGCAGCGAGTCAGTGAGCGAGGAAGCGGAAGAG
CGCCCAATACGCAAACCGCCTCTCCCCGCGCGTTGGCCGATTCATTAATGCAGCTGGCACGACAGGTTTC
CCGACTGGAAAGCGGGCAGTGAGCGCAACGCAATTAATGTGAGTTAGCTCACTCATTAGGCACCCCAGGC
TTTACACTTTATGCTTCCGGCTCGTATGTTGTGTGGAATTGTGAGCGGATAACAATTTCACACAGGAAAC
AGCTATGACCATGATTACGCCAAGCTTGCATGCCTGCAGGTCGACTGATCATAATCAGCCATACCACATT
TGTAGAGGTTTTACTTGCTTTAAAAAACCTCCCACACCTCCCCCTGAACCTGAAACATAAAATGAATGCA
ATTGTTGTTGTCCTAGAGGATCGGGTGCGTGGTGGTTTCATGCTTCTGGGAACGGCAAATGGGTTTAGGA
TTGGGAACCCCTCATCATCTGTTGGAATATACTATTCAACCTACAAAAGTAACGTTAAACAACACTACTT
TATATTTGATATGAATGGCCACACCTTTTATGCCATAAAACATATTGTAAGAGAATACCACTCTTTTTAT
TCCTTCTTTCCTTCTTGTACGTTTTTTGCTGTAAGTAGGTCGTGGTGCTGGTGTTGCAGTTGAAATAACT
TAAAATATAAATCATAAAACTCAAACATAAACTTGACTATTTATTTATTTATTAAGAAAGGAAATATAAA
TTATAAATTACAACAGATCCCCCGGGCTGCAGGAATTGGATAGCTTGCATGCCTGCAGGTCGGCCGCCAC
GACCGGTGCCGCCACCATCCCCTGACCCACGCCCCTGACCCCTCACAAGGAGACGACCTTCCATGACCGA
GTACAAGCCCACGGTGCGCCTCGCCACCCGCGACGACGTCCCCCGGGCCGTACGCACCCTCGCCGCCGCG
TTCGCCGACTACCCCGCCACGCGCCACACCGTCGACCCGGACCGCCACATCGAGCGGGTCACCGAGCTGC
AAGAACTCTTCCTCACGCGCGTCGGGCTCGACATCGGCAAGGTGTGGGTCGCGGACGACGGCGCCGCGGT
GGCGGTCTGGACCACGCCGGAGAGCGTCGAAGCGGGGGCGGTGTTCGCCGAGATCGGCCCGCGCATGGCC
GAGTTGAGCGGTTCCCGGCTGGCCGCGCAGCAACAGATGGAAGGCCTCCTGGCGCCGCACCGGCCCAAGG
AGCCCGCGTGGTTCCTGGCCACCGTCGGCGTCTCGCCCGACCACCAGGGCAAGGGTCTGGGCAGCGCCGT
CGTGCTCCCCGGAGTGGAGGCGGCCGAGCGCGCCGGGGTGCCCGCCTTCCTGGAGACCTCCGCGCCCCGC
AACCTCCCCTTCTACGAGCGGCTCGGCTTCACCGTCACCGCCGACGTCGAGGTGCCCGAAGGACCGCGCA
CCTGGTGCATGACCCGCAAGCCCGGTGCCTGACGCCCGCCCCACGACCCGCAGCGCCCGACCGAAAGGAG
CGCACGACCCCATGGCTCCGACCGAAGCCACCCGGGGCGGCCCCGCCGACCCCGCACCCGCCCCCGAGGC
CCACCGACCCTAGAACTTGTTTATTGCAGCTTATAATGGTTACAAATAAAGCAATAGCATCACAAATTTC
ACAAATAAAGCATTTTTTTCACTGCATTCTAGTTGTGGTTTGTCCAAACTCATCAATGTATCTTATCATG
TCTGGATCTTAGAAGGCACAGTCGAGGCTGATCAGCGGGTTTAAACTCAATGGTGATGGTGATGATGACC
GGTACGCGTAGAATCGAGACCGAGGAGAGGGTTAGGGATAGGCTTACCTTCGAACCGCGGGCCCTCTAGA
CTCGAGCGGCCGCCACTGTGCTGGATATCTGCAGAATTCTTACTGCTTGGATCTGCGCTTGCTGCTGCTG
CCGCTTTCGTGATGCTTGGAGGAACTGCTCTTGGAGCTGGATTTGGTGCTGGAGCCGCTGCGTCGCGATG
AGGTGCCACTGCTGTTGTGCTTCTCCATTCCGCCGATGGCGCTAAGAGAAGACGCCGCCGTGGACTTAGA
GGATCGTTCTTCCTTGTGCGATTTGGACGACGACGAAGAGGAGGACTTGTGGCCATGCTTGCTGCTGCTA
CTGCTGCTGGCATTCGTGGAACTGCTGGGCTCGGGCCGGTAGAAGGGTGACGAGGAGTTGGAAGAGTTCG
ATGAGCGCGACGACGCGACCGACGATTTGGCTTTGCTGGTCAACGGCATGGGTTCGTCGGCTATGAAGAC
AGTTGGCGTTACGGCCGCTGCAGAGGATGTTGTCCTCCCGCTGCTCGTTGGCTTGTTGCAGCACGTGTCG
CACTGCCAGTTCTGCTCCTGGTCATCGGCCGCCTCCTCCTTGGTTATGGGCGGCTTGTGGCACTCCTGAT
GGTACATGGCACCGCACTTGGAGCACTCAATCAGCCGATTGGTGGCCGTAAACACCATTTCTCCACAGAC
ACAACAGTTCAGATCTCCGAAATCTCCCGTATCGCCCGTATTCACGATGCCGACCGCGGACAGGCCATCG
TCGCTGTCGGCGATGGTATCGACGCTGTCCGACGGTTCTTTATCGGGGGAATTAGTCAGGTTAATAATTT
CATCGGCGTTAATCGGTTGTTGGGGCGGGGTCGCGGCGCGGCCCGAGAAATTGGCCTCGTCTTCGAGCAT
GCGGGGGGTCATATTATTCGTCAGGGACTTTTCGGGGCCGAAGCGGGCTTTCAGGGCTTCATCCAGCAGG
AGGCGGAGCTCCGCGGCGCTCGTCGGGTTGGAGCTATGGAGCAGTTTAATCGCTTTTTTGAGGACCGGGT
CGACCTCCTGCGCGGCGGCGGCGGCCGCCGCGATGTTGGCCGCGACTAGTGGATCCTTGTCATCGTCATC
CTTGTAATCGATATCATGATCTTTATAATCACCGTCATGGTCTTTGTAGTCCATGGTACCCCGATCTAGA
TCCCCCCTTTAGTTGCACTGAGATGATTCACTTGATTTTGCTGCTGACCACAACTGATGCACATTGGCCA
GATGCTCTCGGTTTTATACATTTTGGAAACGCGGCTTTACACACGGGTCTTTCGTTCGATTCACCTCTTT
TGCACACGCCGGCCGGCTCCAAATTCGAGTGGAGACGTGTGCAGAAGCTTTTGTTCTGCCCGCGAAGAAT
TGGTTCGGTTCTCCACTTTGGGGACTTGTATGGGATGCAAAGCTCTTGGTGGGGCACATGGGGCATGCGC
AGGCACTCTTACTTGCGTACCACATATGTATGGGGGTGGCGGTGGGCGGTGGGGGGCCGGAGTTCTGGGT
CTCTTATCGGAACCAGAGGATAGGACGGCCTGCAGCAAAGAGCTAGTCACATCGGGCACCACATCCTGTC
CTGCAACGAATTAATTCACTGGCCGTCGTTTTACAACGTCGTGACTGGGAAAACCCTGGCGTTACCCAAC
TTAATCGCCTTGCAGCACATCCCCCTTTCGCCAGCTGGCGTAATAGCGAAGAGGCCCGCACCGATCGCCC
TTCCCAACAGTTGCGCAGCCTGAATGGCGAATGGCGCCTGATGCGGTATTTTCTCCTTACGCATCTGTGC
GGTATTTCACACCGCATATGGTGCACTCTCAGTACAATCTGCTCTGATGCCGCATAGTTAAGCCAGCCCC
GACACCCGCCAACACCCGCTGACGCGCCCTGACGGGCTTGTCTGCTCCCGGCATCCGCTTACAGACAAGC
TGTGACCGTCTCCGGGAGCTGCATGTGTCAGAGGTTTTCACCGTCATCACCGAAACGCGCGAGACGAAAG
GGCCTCGTGATACGCCTATTTTTATAGGTTAATGTCATGATAATAATGGTTTCTTAGACGTCAGGTGGCA
CTTTTCGGGGAAATGTGCGCGGAACCCCTATTTGTTTATTTTTCTAAATACATTCAAATATGTATCCGCT
CATGAGACAATAACCCTGATAAATGCTTCAATAATATTGAAAAAGGAAGAGTATGAGTATTCAACATTTC
CGTGTCGCCCTTATTCCCTTTTTTGCGGCATTTTGCCTTCCTGTTTTTGCTCACCCAGAAACGCTGGTGA
AAGTAAAAGATGCTGAAGATCAGTTGGGTGCACGA
Features (pLannotate 1.2.2; 22 found; start..end, strand, type, name):
    909..1497    +  rep_origin     ori: high-copy-number ColE1/pMB1/pBR322/pUC origin of replication
   1680..1772    +  CDS            lacI (fragment): lac repressor; lacI; The lac repressor binds to the lac operator to inhibit transcription in E. coli. This inhibition can be relieved by adding lactose or isopropyl-β-D-thiogalactopyranoside (IPTG).
   1785..1806    +  protein_bind   CAP binding site: CAP binding activates transcription in the presence of cAMP. E. coli catabolite activator protein
   1821..1851    +  promoter       lac promoter: promoter for the E. coli lac operon
   1859..1875    +  protein_bind   lac operator: The lac repressor binds to the lac operator to inhibit transcription in E. coli. This inhibition can be relieved by adding lactose or isopropyl-β-D-thiogalactopyranoside (IPTG). lac repressor encoded by lacI
   1912..1936    -  misc_feature   MCS (fragment): pUC18/19 multiple cloning site
   1936..2020    +  CDS            large T antigen (fragment): large T antigen from SV40 (simian virus 40)
   2120..2396    +  promoter       copia promoter: strong promoter from the Drosophila transposable element copia (Sinclair et al., 1986)
   2396..2422    +  misc_feature   MCS (fragment): pBluescript multiple cloning site
   2422..2442    -  misc_feature   MCS (fragment): pUC18/19 multiple cloning site
   2513..3112    +  CDS            PuroR: puromycin N-acetyltransferase; pac from Streptomyces alboniger; confers resistance to puromycin
   3162..3227    +  CDS            dmpM (fragment): DMPM_STRAD - Protein inferred from homology: Swiss-Prot protein existence level 3. From Streptomyces alboniger.
   3234..3368    +  polyA_signal   SV40 poly(A) signal: SV40 polyadenylation signal
   3437..3478    -  CDS            V5 tag: epitope tag from simian virus 5
   3657..4523    -  CDS            IntS12 (fragment): INT12_DROME - Experimental evidence at protein level: Swiss-Prot protein existence level 1. Component of the Integrator complex, a complex involved in the transcription of small nuclear RNAs (snRNA) and their 3'-box- dependent processing (PubMed:21078872, PubMed:23097424, PubMed:23288851). Involved in the 3'-end processing of the U7 snRNA, and also the spliceosomal snRNAs U1, U2, U4 and U5 (PubMed:21078872, PubMed:23097424, PubMed:23288851). Required for the normal expression of the Integrator complex component IntS1 (PubMed:23288851). May mediate recruitment of cytoplasmic dynein to the nucle
   4536..4601    -  CDS            3xFLAG: three tandem FLAG® epitope tags, followed by an enterokinase cleavage site
   4626..5052    -  promoter       MT promoter: Drosophila metallothionein promoter
   5054..5211    +  CDS            lacZα (fragment): LacZα fragment of β-galactosidase; lacZ fragment
   5217..5316    -  misc_feature   bom (fragment): basis of mobility region from pBR322
   5418..5453    -  CDS            rop (fragment): Rop protein, which maintains plasmids at low copy number; rop
   5548..5652    +  promoter       AmpR promoter: bla
   5653..738     +  CDS            AmpR (across the origin): β-lactamase; bla; confers resistance to ampicillin, carbenicillin, and related antibiotics
