[The description below was written by a language model from this plasmid's Addgene catalogue record and pLannotate feature annotations shown in this document.]
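Description:
pMtnA FLAG-IntS12 puro is a 5,775 bp insect expression plasmid built on the pMT FLAG MCS puro backbone and designed for inducible production of an epitope-tagged Integrator subunit in Drosophila cells. It is maintained in E. coli through a high-copy ColE1/pUC-type origin and an ampicillin resistance gene (β-lactamase with its own promoter). Short remnants of lac, lacZα, rop and bom sequences in the feature table are cloning-vector leftovers with no evident functional role.

The main expression unit lies on the reverse strand. The Drosophila metallothionein A (MtnA) promoter, which is activated by metal ions such as copper, drives a 3xFLAG tag supplied by the backbone, fused to the N-terminus of D. melanogaster IntS12 (CG5491). The coding region was inserted between SpeI and EcoRI sites, both of which are retained. A V5 epitope sequence is annotated downstream of the insert, apparently carried over from the parental vector; the record lists only the N-terminal 3xFLAG as a tag, so whether V5 is translated is not stated. No polyadenylation signal is annotated downstream of this cassette.

A separate forward-strand cassette uses the strong copia transposon promoter to express puromycin N-acetyltransferase, followed by an SV40 poly(A) signal. This allows puromycin selection of transfected insect cells and the derivation of stable lines.

IntS12 is a component of the Integrator complex, which is involved in snRNA 3′-end processing. The associated publication concerns Integrator's role in premature transcription termination. The construct suits controlled, titratable expression of FLAG-IntS12 for detection, immunoprecipitation or functional studies in fly cell culture.
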