Addgene plasmid #195077: pMtnA FLAG-IntS12 puro
Purpose: Expresses FLAG-tagged Drosophila IntS12 from inducible MtnA promoter
Depositing lab: Jeremy Wilusz. Depositing organization: Baylor College of Medicine. Publication: IntS6 and the Integrator phosphatase module tune the efficiency of select premature transcription termination events. Fujiwara R, Zhai SN, Liang D, Shah AP, Tracey M, Ma XK, Fields CJ, Mendoza-Figueroa MS, Meline MC, Tatomer DC, Yang L, Wilusz JE. Mol Cell. 2023 Nov 14:S1097-2765(23)00902-4. doi: 10.1016/j.molcel.2023.10.035. PubMed 37995689.
Backbone
  Vector backbone: pMT FLAG MCS puro
  Total vector size (bp): 5775
  Vector type: Insect Expression
  Selectable markers: Puromycin
Growth in bacteria
  Bacterial resistance: Ampicillin, 100 μg/mL
  Growth temperature: 37°C
  Growth strain: DH5alpha
  Copy number: Unknown
Gene/Insert
  Gene/Insert name: Integrator 12 (alt name: IntS12)
  Species: D. melanogaster (fly)
  Entrez Gene: IntS12 (a.k.a. Dmel_CG5491, CG5491, Dmel\CG5491, Int12)
  Promoter: MtnA
  Tag / fusion protein: 3xFLAG (N terminal on backbone)
  Cloning method: Restriction Enzyme; 5′ cloning site SpeI (not destroyed); 3′ cloning site EcoRI (not destroyed)
  Sequencing primers: 5′ gtgtgtaaagccgcgtttcc
Terms and licenses: Academic/Nonprofit Terms; Industry Terms: Not Available to Industry
How to cite: pMtnA FLAG-IntS12 puro was a gift from Jeremy Wilusz (Addgene plasmid # 195077 ; http://n2t.net/addgene:195077 ; RRID:Addgene_195077)
